Addgene plasmid #226275: pRS316-SEC18-L1374
Purpose: Plasmid expressing the SEC18 allele from L-1374, under control of its native promoter
Depositing lab: Jolanda Van Leeuwen. Depositing organization: Universite de Lausanne (UNIL). Publication: Genetic suppression interactions are highly conserved across genetically diverse yeast isolates. Paltenghi C, van Leeuwen J. G3 (Bethesda). 2025 Mar 3:jkaf047. doi: 10.1093/g3journal/jkaf047. PubMed 40037589.
Backbone
  Vector backbone: pRS316
  Backbone manufacturer: Sikorski and Hieter, 1989, Genetics
  Backbone size w/o insert (bp): 4887
  Vector type: Yeast Expression
  Selectable markers: URA3
Growth in bacteria
  Bacterial resistance: Ampicillin, 100 μg/mL
  Growth temperature: 37°C
  Growth strain: DH5alpha
  Copy number: High Copy
Gene/Insert
  Gene/Insert name: SEC18 (alt name: YBR080C)
  Species: S. cerevisiae (budding yeast)
  Entrez Gene: SEC18 (a.k.a. YBR080C, ANU4)
  Cloning method: Other
Terms and licenses: Academic/Nonprofit Terms; Industry Terms: Not Available to Industry
Depositor comments: Please visit https://doi.org/10.1101/2024.08.28.610086 for bioRxiv preprint.
How to cite: pRS316-SEC18-L1374 was a gift from Jolanda Van Leeuwen (Addgene plasmid # 226275 ; http://n2t.net/addgene:226275 ; RRID:Addgene_226275)
