[The description below was written by a language model from this plasmid's Addgene catalogue record and pLannotate feature annotations shown in this document.]
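Description:
pRS316-SEC18-L1374 is a yeast–E. coli shuttle plasmid built on the pRS316 backbone, a centromeric vector for Saccharomyces cerevisiae. In yeast it is maintained through a CEN6/ARS element, which gives stable, low-copy segregation, and it is selected by the URA3 marker driven from its own promoter. URA3 complements uracil auxotrophy and can be counterselected with 5-fluoroorotic acid, so the plasmid can be deliberately lost from cells. In bacteria it replicates from a high-copy ColE1/pUC-type origin and confers ampicillin resistance through β-lactamase. An f1 origin is also present, along with pBluescript-derived remnants around the cloning site: lac promoter and operator, lacZα fragment, and flanking T3 and T7 promoters.

The insert, placed in the multiple cloning site, is a genomic fragment of roughly 3.5 kb carrying the complete SEC18 (YBR080C) open reading frame from the S. cerevisiae isolate L-1374. SEC18 encodes a protein required for vesicle-mediated transport, including ER-to-Golgi traffic and vesicle fusion within the Golgi. According to the record, expression relies on the native SEC18 promoter rather than a heterologous one. The feature table does not annotate this promoter separately, but there is unannotated sequence on both sides of the coding region. The annotation also detects a partial SPT7 coding sequence upstream of SEC18, apparently carried along with the genomic fragment; as a fragment it is unlikely to produce functional protein.

The stated purpose is to express this natural SEC18 allele at near-physiological levels. The associated work concerns how well genetic suppression interactions are conserved across diverse yeast isolates, which suggests use in comparing or complementing alleles between strain backgrounds.
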