Features (pLannotate 1.2.2; 20 found; start..end, strand, type, name):
      1..589     +  rep_origin     ori: high-copy-number ColE1/pMB1/pBR322/pUC origin of replication
    772..864     +  CDS            lacI (fragment): lac repressor; lacI; The lac repressor binds to the lac operator to inhibit transcription in E. coli. This inhibition can be relieved by adding lactose or isopropyl-β-D-thiogalactopyranoside (IPTG).
    877..898     +  protein_bind   CAP binding site: CAP binding activates transcription in the presence of cAMP. E. coli catabolite activator protein
    913..943     +  promoter       lac promoter: promoter for the E. coli lac operon
    951..967     +  protein_bind   lac operator: The lac repressor binds to the lac operator to inhibit transcription in E. coli. This inhibition can be relieved by adding lactose or isopropyl-β-D-thiogalactopyranoside (IPTG). lac repressor encoded by lacI
   1012..1030    +  promoter       T3 promoter: promoter for bacteriophage T3 RNA polymerase
   1252..3525    -  CDS            SEC18: SEC18_YEAST - Experimental evidence at protein level: Swiss-Prot protein existence level 1. Required for vesicle-mediated transport. Catalyzes the fusion of transport vesicles within the Golgi cisternae. Is also required for transport from the endoplasmic reticulum to the Golgi stack. Seems to function as a fusion protein required for the delivery of cargo proteins to all compartments of the Golgi stack independent of vesicle origin. From Saccharomyces cerevisiae (strain ATCC 204508 / S288c) (Baker's yeast).
   3891..4598    -  CDS            SPT7 (fragment): SPT7_YEAST - Experimental evidence at protein level: Swiss-Prot protein existence level 1. Functions as component of the transcription regulatory histone acetylation (HAT) complexes SAGA, SALSA and SLIK. SAGA is involved in RNA polymerase II-dependent transcriptional regulation of approximately 10% of yeast genes. At the promoters, SAGA is required for recruitment of the basal transcription machinery. It influences RNA polymerase II transcriptional activity through different activities such as TBP interaction (SPT3, SPT8 and SPT20) and promoter selectivity, interaction with transcription activ
   4600..4637    -  misc_feature   MCS (fragment): pBluescript multiple cloning site
   4646..4664    -  promoter       T7 promoter: promoter for bacteriophage T7 RNA polymerase
   4667..4824    +  CDS            lacZα (fragment): LacZα fragment of β-galactosidase; lacZ fragment
   4828..5256    +  rep_origin     f1 ori (sequence partly withheld): f1 bacteriophage origin of replication; arrow indicates direction of (+) strand synthesis
   5284..5335    -  misc_feature   bom (fragment): basis of mobility region from pBR322
   5414..6217    -  CDS            URA3: orotidine-5'-phosphate decarboxylase, required for uracil biosynthesis; S. cerevisiae URA3; yeast auxotrophic marker, counterselectable with 5-fluoroorotic acid (5-FOA)
   6218..6433    -  promoter       URA3 promoter: S. cerevisiae URA3
   6441..6490    -  misc_feature   bom (fragment): basis of mobility region from pBR322
   6592..6627    -  CDS            rop (fragment): Rop protein, which maintains plasmids at low copy number; rop
   6695..7198    -  misc_feature   CEN/ARS: S. cerevisiae CEN6 centromere fused to an autonomously replicating sequence
   7235..7339    +  promoter       AmpR promoter: bla
   7340..8200    +  CDS            AmpR: β-lactamase; bla; confers resistance to ampicillin, carbenicillin, and related antibiotics
>Addgene plasmid #226275 | pRS316-SEC18-L1374 | addgene full sequence | sequence record 450712 | Addgene NGS Result
TTGAGATCCTTTTTTTCTGCGCGTAATCTGCTGCTTGCAAACAAAAAAACCACCGCTACCAGCGGTGGTT
TGTTTGCCGGATCAAGAGCTACCAACTCTTTTTCCGAAGGTAACTGGCTTCAGCAGAGCGCAGATACCAA
ATACTGTTCTTCTAGTGTAGCCGTAGTTAGGCCACCACTTCAAGAACTCTGTAGCACCGCCTACATACCT
CGCTCTGCTAATCCTGTTACCAGTGGCTGCTGCCAGTGGCGATAAGTCGTGTCTTACCGGGTTGGACTCA
AGACGATAGTTACCGGATAAGGCGCAGCGGTCGGGCTGAACGGGGGGTTCGTGCACACAGCCCAGCTTGG
AGCGAACGACCTACACCGAACTGAGATACCTACAGCGTGAGCTATGAGAAAGCGCCACGCTTCCCGAAGG
GAGAAAGGCGGACAGGTATCCGGTAAGCGGCAGGGTCGGAACAGGAGAGCGCACGAGGGAGCTTCCAGGG
GGAAACGCCTGGTATCTTTATAGTCCTGTCGGGTTTCGCCACCTCTGACTTGAGCGTCGATTTTTGTGAT
GCTCGTCAGGGGGGCGGAGCCTATGGAAAAACGCCAGCAACGCGGCCTTTTTACGGTTCCTGGCCTTTTG
CTGGCCTTTTGCTCACATGTTCTTTCCTGCGTTATCCCCTGATTCTGTGGATAACCGTATTACCGCCTTT
GAGTGAGCTGATACCGCTCGCCGCAGCCGAACGACCGAGCGCAGCGAGTCAGTGAGCGAGGAAGCGGAAG
AGCGCCCAATACGCAAACCGCCTCTCCCCGCGCGTTGGCCGATTCATTAATGCAGCTGGCACGACAGGTT
TCCCGACTGGAAAGCGGGCAGTGAGCGCAACGCAATTAATGTGAGTTAGCTCACTCATTAGGCACCCCAG
GCTTTACACTTTATGCTTCCGGCTCGTATGTTGTGTGGAATTGTGAGCGGATAACAATTTCACACAGGAA
ACAGCTATGACCATGATTACGCCAAGCTCGAAATTAACCCTCACTAAAGGGAACAAAAGCTGGGTACCGG
GCCCCCCCCCCGGTGGGTGATAATTATGACAGGCAGATTCCAATGACAGAATAAAAGGAAAGGATGCCTT
GGTTTTGATAATTTTATAAAATTTATCACTAAAATATATACCATAGAGGAAAGAACTTGTTCACTAGATC
CTTTCTGATTGGAAGGGATAAAGAATAAAAATACAAGGACATGAAAAATTTGAAATAATTATGCGGATTG
GGTCATCAACTCAACAAGCTCGTTCACGGGATCTTCATCGTGCCTTGCGGTTTCAATGTTGGTCAAGGTC
TTTTTAATACCGACATTGAAGTTAGGACAGCTCCTTGATAATTCATTAATAACTTTAACTCTACCAGCAT
CGTCAAGAAAGTTTGATTCTATCATGACGTTGTTCAATTCATCTAAATTGGTCATATTTGGAACTGCTAT
CTCATTGTCGAAGCAACTCAAGATATCCATTTGTTGAAGTACCGAATAAGCTGATGTAGTAGTCATGATC
AATAAACGACGGTCTTGTGGGGGTTTACGCTTCAATGCAACCTTTAGCATTTGTAAAATGTTATTAGAGA
ATCTTGGACCAATTGGTACCCAATCAACTAGAGTCTCTAACGAATCAATAACAAGAATGTTTAGTGGAGA
TTTATACGCATCTCTGAAAGTGTTATCAATATAGGCAATTTTTGCGCTTTCTGACATGCCTGACAACTCG
TTGGGAGAAATTAACCTGATGAATGGGAATCCAGATTTTAAAGCAATTTCAGCGGCTAAAGCTGTTTTAC
CGGACCCTGCAGGGCCGTGGATTAATAGAGATACTAACCTGGATTTATCACTCTCGCGAACTTGGCGGAC
GTAACGGGCTCCGTTCTTCAATATTGAGTTAACTCGTTCGGAATAAAGCATCATTCCACCTTCCACACAT
GTTTTCAAATCTTCTTCACTAATCCCAAAAGCGGGAGTAACATCGTTGAGTGCATTTAAAAAGTCTTCTC
TTGTTACTTTAAGTTTTGCTATATCTTTAGTGTTAAGTTTTGTGGCACCTTTCCCGATGTTGACGGTTTT
GTTGATTGCAAAAGAACTTGCACTCTTCACTAAACCCTCAATCTCAGCACCAGAGAAGTTTTTTGTTAAT
GCAGCTAACTCAGCTAAGTTAACATCGTCGCTCATCATATTATTTTCCCTCATTTTCTTCGTCTGAATGT
CGAAAATTTGGAGTCTTCCTTTTTCATCGGGTAAATGAATTTCAACTTGGACTTCAAATCTACCTGGACG
CAAAAGAGCACTGTCTATTAAATCTTTACGATTGGTCATACCAATAACCAAAATATTATTCAATTGATCA
ACACCATCCATTTTAGCTAACAATTGATTAACTACATTGTCCCCTACACCAGTACCATCACCTCTTGAAC
CTCTCTGCTTGAAAACAGAATCCAGCTCATCGAAAATAATAATATGTAAGGAAGATTCCTCACCCTTGGC
CCTATATTCTGCTTCTGCATCCTTAAATAAATTACGAATGTTTTCTTCTGAAGAACCAACGTACTTACTC
AAAATTTCTGGACCATTGACGATTTTGGGCTCTTTAGCATTCAGCATTGTACCAATCTTTCTTGCAATTA
AGGTCTTACCAGTACCTGGAGGACCGTACAATAGCAAACCTTTAACATGAGAAATACCCAGTTTTTCTAT
AACTGAAGGAGGAAAGATTCGACTTGCAAACGCTCTTCTGAAAATTTTAGTAAACTCTTTATCCAAACCA
CCGACACCCAAATCTTCAAACTTGAAATCCGGTCTGATCACAGCATTTGATCTTGGTCTTAATGAATTTG
ATGATTTCAAATTAACTAAACCATCTCTTCCTTTGAAAAAATTAATTTGTGTTTGTTTTGTCAAAATTCC
CTTTGTCTCTATCCCAGTTGCAACAGCGGAGGTTGGTTCAATATCACCCAAATCGATTGCTTGGACATTT
CTAATTTTTAGGTCAAAGAAATGGCCTTGGAACTCCATGATAAGGTACTGGGTGGGAGAAAATATTTGAG
ATTCGTAGCAACGAACAAATTGTTTGGCTAACTCATCTTGGTCGAATACCGTGCTTACCGCCTTACCTCT
AGCTCTGAATGAGATATCTATATCTATTGAACCAAGATACGATTGCTTACCGGAATACTTGAATAAATCA
AATGCTTTTGCTTGCACGTCTTGATTTAGGGACCAACCACCCCAGGTACGCTGGTTACCGTTAAATCCAA
TGGTTCCCGGTGGAATGTCGTTGGAGTGTCTAGTTGTGAAAACAAATAAATTATCGATAATAATATAAAT
GTTATTAGGGAAATCATTTGGTGAGACAGCAGCTACGTTTGCGAGTGCATAGGAGTTATTTGGACAGTTT
GACACCTTTAAATGGCGTGTACGGGTATCCACGTTTGTCATATCTGGTGGAGTATGATTTGCAGCAGCTT
TTCCAAAACCAGGTATCTTGAACATACTCAATTTATAAAGGTTGAATATACGGTACTATTTGCTCTTATC
TTTGAGAGAAACAACGGTAGTACTTAAAGGCTACGAATAAGCCAATTTCATGAATCTCGAAATTTGGTAC
GCCTAACGTATAGTGTGATACCGAATTAACCCATGGGAAATACCTTTTTTTAGTGACGCTACGCTTGTGT
AAAGAGAAAAAAATACTAGGTGACATTTTAGAGAGGGTACTGCAGAAGTATAAAGCGTACTCTGAGTGTT
AAAGTGCATTGAATTGGAATCCTACATCAACTACAAGTAAATAGTACAACCTTTATAAGCAAATGTATTT
AATTAAAGATAAAATATTCAACTATTTAGCGCGCTCATTATTGATTAAGGCGAGGAAGGCTCAAGCTAAA
TGAACTATTGCTGCCCATATTGGTATCATCAAAAGCATCATCCATATCCAAAGGATCTAAAGGTTGAGGC
GTTCGCAAAAATAAGGAAGAATCTCCATCATTTTCTGCACCCACTTTGGCGTTTACAGTTGTTGTTGGAT
CCGCTTTTACGTCGTTTTCCAAGTCTTCTTCTGGAAGTATAAACGCGCTTGCGATCGGTTTCTTTTTGTA
TGTGGTACTTATCTTACCAGTAGGAGGTAATCTTGCCTTCGTTGCGGTTTTCTTTGAGACAAACTGATCC
TCTTCTAGTAAAGCGAAAGAATTGTCTTCTGTGGAAGTGATTGAGGCTTTATCATTTGCAGATGACTTGC
TTTGCTTTGCTATATAGGCCTTGGAACGTTCATAATCTTTTTGTAATAGGGGAAGTAGAGTATTCCAGAA
TGAACCAGCATCCAGCATACCTTTTGTAATTTTCTTATACACAATGCTGTCTGATTCTTCCGGTTGGATC
TTTTTGGCCTGCACTTTGGTTTCCCCGTCAACAGTTTGAAACTGAGTAGTCAGTAACTGTAATGGAACAG
ATGAACTCAAAACTCCAAACTCCTTTTCTAATCCAAGCTCTCTAAAACCAAAGAAGTCTTCACCAGTCAG
TTCGCTGGCAAAGTCACCTGTAAAAAAGCTTTGGCTCTCGTCTTCAAAGCACTAGTTCTAGAGCGGCCGC
CCACCGCGGTGGAGCTCCAATTCGCCCTATAGTGAGTCGTATTACAATTCACTGGCCGTCGTTTTACAAC
GTCGTGACTGGGAAAACCCTGGCGTTACCCAACTTAATCGCCTTGCAGCACATCCCCCTTTCGCCAGCTG
GCGTAATAGCGAAGAGGCCCGCACCGATCGCCCTTCCCAACAGTTGCGCAGCCTGAATGGCGAATGG
[124 nt withheld, positions 4828-4951]
C
[91 nt withheld, positions 4953-5043]
A
[49 nt withheld, positions 5045-5093]
CCTTTGACGTTGGAGTCCACGTTCTTT
[37 nt withheld, positions 5121-5157]
ACCCTATCTCGGTCTATTCTTTTGATTTATAAGGGATTTTGCCGATTTCGGCCTATTGGTTAAAAAATGA
GCTGATTTAACAAAAATTTAACGCGAATTTTAACAAAATATTAACGCTTACAATTTCCTGATGCGGTATT
TTCTCCTTACGCATCTGTGCGGTATTTCACACCGCATAGGGTAATAACTGATATAATTAAATTGAAGCTC
TAATTTGTGAGTTTAGTATACATGCATTTACTTATAATACAGTTTTTTAGTTTTGCTGGCCGCATCTTCT
CAAATATGCTTCCCAGCCTGCTTTTCTGTAACGTTCACCCTCTACCTTAGCATCCCTTCCCTTTGCAAAT
AGTCCTCTTCCAACAATAATAATGTCAGATCCTGTAGAGACCACATCATCCACGGTTCTATACTGTTGAC
CCAATGCGTCTCCCTTGTCATCTAAACCCACACCGGGTGTCATAATCAACCAATCGTAACCTTCATCTCT
TCCACCCATGTCTCTTTGAGCAATAAAGCCGATAACAAAATCTTTGTCGCTCTTCGCAATGTCAACAGTA
CCCTTAGTATATTCTCCAGTAGATAGGGAGCCCTTGCATGACAATTCTGCTAACATCAAAAGGCCTCTAG
GTTCCTTTGTTACTTCTTCTGCCGCCTGCTTCAAACCGCTAACAATACCTGGGCCCACCACACCGTGTGC
ATTCGTAATGTCTGCCCATTCTGCTATTCTGTATACACCCGCAGAGTACTGCAATTTGACTGTATTACCA
ATGTCAGCAAATTTTCTGTCTTCGAAGAGTAAAAAATTGTACTTGGCGGATAATGCCTTTAGCGGCTTAA
CTGTGCCCTCCATGGAAAAATCAGTCAAGATATCCACATGTGTTTTTAGTAAACAAATTTTGGGACCTAA
TGCTTCAACTAACTCCAGTAATTCCTTGGTGGTACGAACATCCAATGAAGCACACAAGTTTGTTTGCTTT
TCGTGCATGATATTAAATAGCTTGGCAGCAACAGGACTAGGATGAGTAGCAGCACGTTCCTTATATGTAG
CTTTCGACATGATTTATCTTCGTTTCCTGCAGGTTTTTGTTCTGTGCAGTTGGGTTAAGAATACTGGGCA
ATTTCATGTTTCTTCAACACTACATATGCGTATATATACCAATCTAAGTCTGTGCTCCTTCCTTCGTTCT
TCCTTCTGTTCGGAGATTACCGAATCAAAAAAATTTCAAGGAAACCGAAATCAAAAAAAAGAATAAAAAA
AAAATGATGAATTGAAAAGGTGGTATGGTGCACTCTCAGTACAATCTGCTCTGATGCCGCATAGTTAAGC
CAGCCCCGACACCCGCCAACACCCGCTGACGCGCCCTGACGGGCTTGTCTGCTCCCGGCATCCGCTTACA
GACAAGCTGTGACCGTCTCCGGGAGCTGCATGTGTCAGAGGTTTTCACCGTCATCACCGAAACGCGCGAG
ACGAAAGGGCCTCGTGATACGCCTATTTTTATAGGTTAATGTCATGATAATAATGGTTTCTTAGACGGAT
CGCTTGCCTGTAACTTACACGCGCCTCGTATCTTTTAATGATGGAATAATTTGGGAATTTACTCTGTGTT
TATTTATTTTTATGTTTTGTATTTGGATTTTAGAAAGTAAATAAAGAAGGTAGAAGAGTTACGGAATGAA
GAAAAAAAAATAAACAAAGGTTTAAAAAATTTCAACAAAAAGCGTACTTTACATATATATTTATTAGACA
AGAAAAGCAGATTAAATAGATATACATTCGATTAACGATAAGTAAAATGTAAAATCACAGGATTTTCGTG
TGTGGTCTTCTACACAGACAAGATGAAACAATTCGGCATTAATACCTGAGAGCAGGAAGAGCAAGATAAA
AGGTAGTATTTGTTGGCGATCCCCCTAGAGTCTTTTACATCTTCGGAAAACAAAAACTATTTTTTCTTTA
ATTTCTTTTTTTACTTTCTATTTTTAATTTATATATTTATATTAAAAAATTTAAATTATAATTATTTTTA
TAGCACGTGATGAAAAGGACCCAGGTGGCACTTTTCGGGGAAATGTGCGCGGAACCCCTATTTGTTTATT
TTTCTAAATACATTCAAATATGTATCCGCTCATGAGACAATAACCCTGATAAATGCTTCAATAATATTGA
AAAAGGAAGAGTATGAGTATTCAACATTTCCGTGTCGCCCTTATTCCCTTTTTTGCGGCATTTTGCCTTC
CTGTTTTTGCTCACCCAGAAACGCTGGTGAAAGTAAAAGATGCTGAAGATCAGTTGGGTGCACGAGTGGG
TTACATCGAACTGGATCTCAACAGCGGTAAGATCCTTGAGAGTTTTCGCCCCGAAGAACGTTTTCCAATG
ATGAGCACTTTTAAAGTTCTGCTATGTGGCGCGGTATTATCCCGTATTGACGCCGGGCAAGAGCAACTCG
GTCGCCGCATACACTATTCTCAGAATGACTTGGTTGAGTACTCACCAGTCACAGAAAAGCATCTTACGGA
TGGCATGACAGTAAGAGAATTATGCAGTGCTGCCATAACCATGAGTGATAACACTGCGGCCAACTTACTT
CTGACAACGATCGGAGGACCGAAGGAGCTAACCGCTTTTTTGCACAACATGGGGGATCATGTAACTCGCC
TTGATCGTTGGGAACCGGAGCTGAATGAAGCCATACCAAACGACGAGCGTGACACCACGATGCCTGTAGC
AATGGCAACAACGTTGCGCAAACTATTAACTGGCGAACTACTTACTCTAGCTTCCCGGCAACAATTAATA
GACTGGATGGAGGCGGATAAAGTTGCAGGACCACTTCTGCGCTCGGCCCTTCCGGCTGGCTGGTTTATTG
CTGATAAATCTGGAGCCGGTGAGCGTGGGTCTCGCGGTATCATTGCAGCACTGGGGCCAGATGGTAAGCC
CTCCCGTATCGTAGTTATCTACACGACGGGGAGTCAGGCAACTATGGATGAACGAAATAGACAGATCGCT
GAGATAGGTGCCTCACTGATTAAGCATTGGTAACTGTCAGACCAAGTTTACTCATATATACTTTAGATTG
ATTTAAAACTTCATTTTTAATTTAAAAGGATCTAGGTGAAGATCCTTTTTGATAATCTCATGACCAAAAT
CCCTTAACGTGAGTTTTCGTTCCACTGAGCGTCAGACCCCGTAGAAAAGATCAAAGGATCTTC
